Addgene plasmid #79624: pAGM_Puro_shRNA n.1_mTet3
Purpose: Expression of shRNA for mouse Tet3
Depositing lab: Silvia Monticelli. Depositing organization: Institute for Research in Biomedicine, Switzerland. Publication: TET2 Regulates Mast Cell Differentiation and Proliferation through Catalytic and Non-catalytic Activities. Montagner S, Leoni C, Emming S, Della Chiara G, Balestrieri C, Barozzi I, Piccolo V, Togher S, Ko M, Rao A, Natoli G, Monticelli S. Cell Rep. 2016 May 17;15(7):1566-79. doi: 10.1016/j.celrep.2016.04.044. Epub 2016 May 5. PubMed 27160912.
Backbone
  Vector backbone: pAGM
  Backbone size w/o insert (bp): 7581
  Total vector size (bp): 7678
  Modifications to backbone: GFP has been substituted with a Puromycin selection cassette
  Vector type: Lentiviral
  Selectable markers: Puromycin
Growth in bacteria
  Bacterial resistance: Ampicillin, 100 μg/mL
  Growth temperature: 37°C
  Growth strain: NEB Stable
  Copy number: Unknown
Gene/Insert
  Gene/Insert name: Tet3
  gRNA/shRNA sequence: 5'-CTGTTAGGCAGATTGTTCT
  Species: M. musculus (mouse)
  GenBank ID: NM_183138.2
  Entrez Gene: Tet3 (a.k.a. B430006D22Rik, D230004J03Rik)
  Tag / fusion protein: none
  Cloning method: Restriction Enzyme; 5′ cloning site XhoI (not destroyed); 3′ cloning site EcoRI (not destroyed)
  Sequencing primers: 5′ 5'- GGTTTATTACAGGGACAGCAGAG-3'; 3′ 5'-CCACCGGTATCGATACGCGTC-3'
Terms and licenses: Academic/Nonprofit Terms; Industry Terms: Not Available to Industry
How to cite: pAGM_Puro_shRNA n.1_mTet3 was a gift from Silvia Monticelli (Addgene plasmid # 79624 ; http://n2t.net/addgene:79624 ; RRID:Addgene_79624)
