[The description below was written by a language model from this plasmid's Addgene catalogue record.]
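Description:
pAGM_Puro_shRNA n.1_mTet3 is a lentiviral shRNA vector built on the pAGM backbone and designed to knock down mouse Tet3, a member of the TET family of methylcytosine dioxygenases. The total construct is about 7.7 kb, of which the backbone accounts for roughly 7.6 kb, consistent with a short hairpin insert of around 100 bp. The hairpin, designated "n.1" (which suggests it is one of several Tet3-targeting hairpins), is directed against the mouse Tet3 transcript and was cloned between XhoI and EcoRI sites, both of which remain intact. No tag or fusion protein is involved, since the product is an RNA.

The plasmid is propagated in bacteria under ampicillin selection, and the recommended host is a recombination-deficient strain of the kind generally used to keep the repeated long terminal repeats of lentiviral vectors stable. Copy number is not recorded. The original backbone carried a GFP reporter, which has been replaced here by a puromycin resistance cassette, so transduced mammalian cells are enriched by drug selection rather than by fluorescence. The record does not state which promoter drives the shRNA or the puromycin cassette, nor whether the hairpin sits in a microRNA-type scaffold, and no feature table is available to detail the LTRs, packaging signal or other viral elements.

As a lentiviral transfer plasmid, it would be packaged into viral particles for stable delivery into mouse cells. The associated work concerns TET-family function in mast cell differentiation and proliferation, where Tet3 silencing would help probe the contribution of this family member.
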