>Addgene plasmid #79624 | pAGM_Puro_shRNA n.1_mTet3 | depositor partial sequence | sequence record 148775 | Sequence of shRNA and part of the surrounding plasmid
AAAAGTGATTTAATTTATACCATTTTAATTCAGCTTTGTAAAAATGTATCAAAGAGATAGCAAGGTATTC
AGTTTTAGTAAACAAGATAATTGCTCCTAAAGTAGCCCCTTGAATTCCGAGGCAGTAGGCAGCCTGTTAG
GCAGATTGTTCTACATCTGTGGCTTCACTAGAACAATCTGCCTAACAGGCCGCTCACTGTCAACAGCAAT
ATACCTTCTCGAGCCTTCTGTTGGGTTAACCTGAAGAAGTAATCCCAGCAAGTGTTTCCAAGATGTGCAG
GCAACGATTCTGTAAAGTACTGAAGCCTCATTCAACATAGTATATGTGCTGCCGAAGCGAGCACTTAACA
AGGCTTGCGGCCGCTCAGGCACCGGGCTTGCGGGTCATGCACCAGGTGCGCGGTCCTTCGGGCACCTCGA
CGTCGGCGGTGACGGTGAAGCCGAGCCGCTCGTAGAAGGGGAGGTTGCGGGGCGCGGAGGTCTCCAGGAA
GGCGGGCACCCCGGCGCGCTCGGCCGCCTCCACTCCGGGGAGCACGACGGCGCTGCCCAGACCCTTGCCC
TGGTGGTCGGGCGAGACGCCGACGGTGGCCAGGAACCACGCGGGCTCCTTGGGCCGGTGCGGCGCCAGGA
GGCCTTCCATCTGTTGCTGCGCGGCCAGCCGGGAACCGCTCAACTCGGCCATGCGCGGGCCGATCTCGGC
GAACACCGCCCCCGCTTCGACGCTCTCCGGCGTGGTCCAGACCGCCACCGCGGCGCCGTCGTCCGCGACC
CACACCTTGCCGATGTCGAGCCCGACGCGCGTGAAGAA
