>Addgene plasmid #79624 | pAGM_Puro_shRNA n.1_mTet3 | addgene partial sequence | sequence record 153360 | Puro-F2 5'-ctcggcttcaccgtcacc-3'
AGACGCGCACCTGGTGCATGACCCGCAAGCCCGGTGCCTGAGCGGCCGCAAGCCTTGTTAAGTGCTCGCT
TCGGCAGCACATATACTATGTTGAATGAGGCTTCAGTACTTTACAGAATCGTTGCCTGCACATCTTGGAA
ACACTTGCTGGGATTACTTCTTCAGGTTAACCCAACAGAAGGCTCGAGAAGGTATATTGCTGTTGACAGT
GAGCGGCCTGTTAGGCAGATTGTTCTAGTGAAGCCACAGATGTAGAACAATCTGCCTAACAGGCTGCCTA
CTGCCTCGGAATTCAAGGGGCTACTTTAGGAGCAATTATCTTGTTTACTAAAACTGAATACCTTGCTATC
TCTTTGATACATTTTTACAAAGCTGAATTAAAATGGTATAAATTAAATCACTTTTTTCAATTGGAAGACT
AATGCGTTTAAACACGCGGCGACGCGTATCGATACCGGTGGCCCCTGGGGCCGCGATCGCTAATCAACCT
CTGGATTACAAAATTTGTGAAAGATTGACTGGTATTCTTAACTATGTTGCTCCTTTTACGCTATGTGGAT
ACGCTGCTTTAATGCCTTTGTATCATGCTATTGCTTCCCGTATGGCTTTCATTTTCTCCTCCTTGTATAA
ATCCTGGTTGCTGTCTCTTTATGAGGAGTTGTGGCCCGTTGTCAGGCAACGTGGCGTGGTGTGCACTGTG
TTTGCTGACGCAACCCCCACTGGTTGGGGCATTGCCACCACCTGTCAGCTCCTTTCCGGGACTTTCGCTT
TCCCCCTCCCTATTGCCACGGCGGAACTCATCGCCGCCTGCCTTGCCCGCTGCTGGACAGGGGCTCGGCT
GTTGGGCACTGACAATTCC
